>Addgene plasmid #244911 | pAAV.SynFLEX.(cyto).iATPSnFR2.S29W.A95K.mRuby3 | addgene full sequence | sequence record 488654 | Addgene NGS Result
GCGTAATAGCGAAGAGGCCCGCACCGATCGCCCTTCCCAACAGTTGCGCAGCCTGAATGGCGAATGGG
[124 nt withheld, positions 69-192]
C
[91 nt withheld, positions 194-284]
A
[49 nt withheld, positions 286-334]
CCTTTGACGTTGGAGTCCACGTTCTTT
[37 nt withheld, positions 362-398]
ACCCTATCTCGGTCTATTCTTTTGATTTATAAGGGATTTTGCCGATTTCGGCCTATTGGTTAAAAAATGA
GCTGATTTAACAAAAATTTAACGCGAATTTTAACAAAATATTAACGCTTACAATTTAGGTGGCACTTTTC
GGGGAAATGTGCGCGGAACCCCTATTTGTTTATTTTTCTAAATACATTCAAATATGTATCCGCTCATGAG
ACAATAACCCTGATAAATGCTTCAATAATATTGAAAAAGGAAGAGTATGAGTATTCAACATTTCCGTGTC
GCCCTTATTCCCTTTTTTGCGGCATTTTGCCTTCCTGTTTTTGCTCACCCAGAAACGCTGGTGAAAGTAA
AAGATGCTGAAGATCAGTTGGGTGCACGAGTGGGTTACATCGAACTGGATCTCAACAGCGGTAAGATCCT
TGAGAGTTTTCGCCCCGAAGAACGTTTTCCAATGATGAGCACTTTTAAAGTTCTGCTATGTGGCGCGGTA
TTATCCCGTATTGACGCCGGGCAAGAGCAACTCGGTCGCCGCATACACTATTCTCAGAATGACTTGGTTG
AGTACTCACCAGTCACAGAAAAGCATCTTACGGATGGCATGACAGTAAGAGAATTATGCAGTGCTGCCAT
AACCATGAGTGATAACACTGCGGCCAACTTACTTCTGACAACGATCGGAGGACCGAAGGAGCTAACCGCT
TTTTTGCACAACATGGGGGATCATGTAACTCGCCTTGATCGTTGGGAACCGGAGCTGAATGAAGCCATAC
CAAACGACGAGCGTGACACCACGATGCCTGTAGCAATGGCAACAACGTTGCGCAAACTATTAACTGGCGA
ACTACTTACTCTAGCTTCCCGGCAACAATTAATAGACTGGATGGAGGCGGATAAAGTTGCAGGACCACTT
CTGCGCTCGGCCCTTCCGGCTGGCTGGTTTATTGCTGATAAATCTGGAGCCGGTGAGCGTGGGTCTCGCG
GTATCATTGCAGCACTGGGGCCAGATGGTAAGCCCTCCCGTATCGTAGTTATCTACACGACGGGGAGTCA
GGCAACTATGGATGAACGAAATAGACAGATCGCTGAGATAGGTGCCTCACTGATTAAGCATTGGTAACTG
TCAGACCAAGTTTACTCATATATACTTTAGATTGATTTAAAACTTCATTTTTAATTTAAAAGGATCTAGG
TGAAGATCCTTTTTGATAATCTCATGACCAAAATCCCTTAACGTGAGTTTTCGTTCCACTGAGCGTCAGA
CCCCGTAGAAAAGATCAAAGGATCTTCTTGAGATCCTTTTTTTCTGCGCGTAATCTGCTGCTTGCAAACA
AAAAAACCACCGCTACCAGCGGTGGTTTGTTTGCCGGATCAAGAGCTACCAACTCTTTTTCCGAAGGTAA
CTGGCTTCAGCAGAGCGCAGATACCAAATACTGTTCTTCTAGTGTAGCCGTAGTTAGGCCACCACTTCAA
GAACTCTGTAGCACCGCCTACATACCTCGCTCTGCTAATCCTGTTACCAGTGGCTGCTGCCAGTGGCGAT
AAGTCGTGTCTTACCGGGTTGGACTCAAGACGATAGTTACCGGATAAGGCGCAGCGGTCGGGCTGAACGG
GGGGTTCGTGCACACAGCCCAGCTTGGAGCGAACGACCTACACCGAACTGAGATACCTACAGCGTGAGCT
ATGAGAAAGCGCCACGCTTCCCGAAGGGAGAAAGGCGGACAGGTATCCGGTAAGCGGCAGGGTCGGAACA
GGAGAGCGCACGAGGGAGCTTCCAGGGGGAAACGCCTGGTATCTTTATAGTCCTGTCGGGTTTCGCCACC
TCTGACTTGAGCGTCGATTTTTGTGATGCTCGTCAGGGGGGCGGAGCCTATGGAAAAACGCCAGCAACGC
GGCCTTTTTACGGTTCCTGGCCTTTTGCTGGCCTTTTGCTCACATGTTCTTTCCTGCGTTATCCCCTGAT
TCTGTGGATAACCGTATTACCGCCTTTGAGTGAGCTGATACCGCTCGCCGCAGCCGAACGACCGAGCGCA
GCGAGTCAGTGAGCGAGGAAGCGGAAGAGCGCCCAATACGCAAACCGCCTCTCCCCGCGCGTTGGCCGAT
TCATTAATGCAGCTGCGCGCTCGCTCGCTCACTGAGGCCGCCCGGGCAAAGCCCGGGCGTCGGGCGACCT
TTGGTCGCCCGGCCTCAGTGAGCGAGCGAGCGCGCAGAGAGGGAGTGGCCAACTCCATCACTAGGGGTTC
CTTGTAGTTAATGATTAACCCGCCATGCTACTTATCTACGTAGCCATGCTCTAGGAAGATCCTTATCGAT
TTTACCACATTTGTAGAGGTTTTACTTGCTTTAAAAAACCTCCCACATCTCCCCCTGAACCTGAAACATA
AAATGAATGCAATTGTTGTTGTTAACTTGTTTATTGCAGCTTATAATGGTTACAAATAAAGCAATAGCAT
CACAAATTTCACAAATAAAGCATTTTTTTCACTGCATTCTAGTTGTGGTTTGTCCAAACTCATCAATGTA
TCTTATCATGTCTGCTCGAAGCGGCCGCCCGGGTCGACTCTAGATGCATGCTCGAGCGGCCGCCCGGGTC
GACGGTATCGATGCGGGGAGGCGGCCCAAAGGGAGATCCGACTCGTCTGAGGGCGAAGGCGAAGACGCGG
AAGAGGCCGCAGAGCCGGCAGCAGGCCGCGGGAAGGAAGGTCCGCTGGATTGAGGGCCGAAGGGACGTAG
CAGAAGGACGTCCCGCGCAGAATCCAGGTGGCAACACAGGCGAGCAGCCAAGGAAAGGACGATGATTTCC
CCGACAACACCACGGAATTGTCAGTGCCCAACAGCCGAGCCCCTGTCCAGCAGCGGGCAAGGCAGGCGGC
GATGAGTTCCGCCGTGGCAATAGGGAGGGGGAAAGCGAAAGTCCCGGAAAGGAGCTGACAGGTGGTGGCA
ATGCCCCAACCAGTGGGGGTTGCGTCAGCAAACACAGTGCACACCACGCCACGTTGCCTGACAACGGGCC
ACAACTCCTCATAAAGAGACAGCAACCAGGATTTATACAAGGAGGAGAAAATGAAAGCCATACGGGAAGC
AATAGCATGATACAAAGGCATTAAAGCAGCGTATCCACATAGCGTAAAAGGAGCAACATAGTTAAGAATA
CCAGTCAATCTTTCACAAATTTTGTAATCCAGAGGTTGATTATCGATAAGCTTCTCGAGTGGATCATCTG
CAGAATTCGCCCTTTTCAGTGTTTCGAACCTCTTCGAGGGACATAACTTCGTATAATGTATGCTATACGA
AGTTATGGGTCGATGGTGAGATCTGGACTAGAGGGTCGATGGTGATGCTTGGATCAAAATAGGAAGAATC
CCAATGATAACTTCGTATAAAGTATCCTATACGAAGTTATACTAGTGGTACCACCGGTGATATCGCCACC
ATGGGCAGATCTATGAAGACTATTCACGTGAGTGTCGTAACTCCCGACGGGCCTGTATATGAGGATGACG
TTGAAATGGTGAGCGTCAAAGCAAAATGGGGCGAGCTCGGTATTCTCCCAGGCCACATTCCCTTGAAAGC
TCCCCTAGAGATCAGTGCCGCACGCCTGAAGAAAGGGGGCAAAACACAGTATATCGCTGTGTCAGGCGGC
AACCTCGAAGTGCGGCCTGACAAGGTGACCATCTATGCCCAGGCAGCCGAGAGGGCTGAGGATATCGATG
TCCTGCGCGCCAAGAAAGCCAAGGAGAGAGCCGAGCGCCGACTCCAATCACAGGTCCTGGTCGGGAACGT
CTATATCACCGCCGACAAGCAGAAGAACGGCATCAAGGCGAACTTCAAGATCCGCCACAACGTGGAGGAC
GGCAGCATGCAGCTCGCCGACCACTACCAGCAGAACACCCCCATCGGCGACGGCCCCGTGCTGCTGCCCG
ACAACCACTACCTGAGCACCCAGTCCGTGCTGAGCAAAGACCCTAACGAGAAGCGCGATCACATGGTCCT
GCTGGAGTTCGTGACCGCCGCCGGGATCACTCTCGGCATGGACGAGCTGTACAAGGGCGGTACCGGAGGG
AGCATGAGCAAGGGCGAGGAGCTGTTCACCGGGGTGGTGCCCATCCTGGTCGAGCTGGACGGCGACGTAA
ACGGCCACAAGTTCAGCGTGCGCGGCGAGGGCGAGGGCGATGCCACCAACGGCAAGCTGACCCTGAAGTT
CATCTGCACCACCGGCAAGCTGCCCGTGCCCTGGCCCACCCTCGTGACCACCCTGACCTACGGCGTGCAG
TGCTTCAGCCGCTACCCCGACCACATGAAGCAGCACGACTTCTTCAAGTCCGCCATGCCCGAAGGCTACG
TCCAGGAGCGCACCATCAGCTTCAAGGACGACGGCACCTACAAGACCCGCGCCGAGGTGAAGTTCGAGGG
CGACACCCTGGTGAACCGCATCGAGCTGAAGGGCATCGACTTCAAGGAGGACGGCAACATCCTGGGGCAC
AAGCTGGAGTACAACTTTATTTGTGTGGACATCGATTTTAAGCGCGCCGAGCTCGCCCTTAAGCGCGCAA
TGAATAGGCTCTCAGTTGCCGAAATGAAGCTGCAGTCTACCGGCTCCGGAAATGCTGTGGGCCAGGACAC
GCAGGAGCGTATGGTGTCTAAGGGCGAAGAGCTGATCAAGGAAAATATGCGTATGAAGGTGGTCATGGAA
GGTTCGGTCAACGGCCACCAATTCAAATGCACAGGTGAAGGAGAAGGCAGGCCGTACGAGGGGGTGCAAA
CCATGAGGATCAAAGTCATCGAGGGAGGACCCCTGCCATTTGCCTTTGACATTCTTGCCACGTCGTTCAT
GTATGGCAGCCGTACTTTTATCAAGTACCCGGCAGACATTCCTGATTTCTTTAAACAGTCCTTTCCTGAG
GGTTTTACTTGGGAAAGAGTTACGAGATACGAAGATGGTGGAGTCGTCACCGTCACGCAGGACACCAGCC
TTGAGGATGGCGAACTCGTTTACAACGTCAAAGTCAGAGGGGTAAACTTTCCCTCCAATGGTCCCGTGAT
GCAGAAGAAGACCAAGGGTTGGGAGCCTAATACAGAGATGATGTATCCAGCAGATGGTGGTCTGAGGGGA
TACACTGATATTGCACTGAAAGTTGATGGTGGTGGCCATCTGCATTGCAATTTCGTAACAACTTACAGGT
CAAAAAAGACCGTCGGGAACATCAAGATGCCCGGTGTCCATGCCGTTGATCACCGCCTGGAAAGGATAGA
GGAAAGTGACAATGAAACGTACGTAGTACAACGCGAAGTCGCAGTTGCCAAGTACTCCAATCTTGGTGGT
GGTATGGATGAACTTTATAAGTAAGCTAGCACTAGTATAACTTCGTATAGCATACATTATACGAAGTTAT
GTGTCGATGGTGATGCTTGGCAATTCGGGTCGATGGTGAAGCATTGGTCTTCCTATTTTGATATAACTTC
GTATAGGATACTTTATACGAAGTTATGGGGATCATCACCTGTGGAGAGAAAGGCAAAGTGGATGTCAGTA
AGACCAATAGGTGCCTATCAGAAACGCAAGAGTCTTCTCTGTCTCGACAAGCCCAGTTTCTATTGGTCTC
CTTAAACCTGTCTTGTAACCTTGATACTTACCTGATCCAACGGCTGCGACTTGGGGCAGGGGGTCCTAGG
GGTGGTCTGGCCAGGAGCCGCGGGGGCGGACTGCGCGGTGCCCAGGAGCACAGCTGCGCTCTCAGGCACG
ACACGACTCCTCCGCTGCCCACCGCAGACTGAGGCAGCGCTGAGTCGCCGGCGCCGCAGCGCAGATGGTC
GCGCCCGTGCCCCCCTATCTCGCGCCTCGCGTGGTGCGGTCCGGCTGGGCCGGCGGCGGCGCGGACGCGA
CCAAGGTGGCCGGGAAGGGGAGTTTGCGGGGGACCGGCGAGTGACGTCAGCGCGCCTTCAGTGCTGAGGC
GGCGGTGGCGCGCGCCGCCAGGCGGGGGCGAAGGCACTGTCCGCGGTGCTGAAGCTGGCAGTGCGCACGC
GCCTCGCCGCATCCTGTTTCCCCTCCCCCTCTCTGATAGGGGATGCGCAATTTGGGGAATGGGGGTTGGG
TGCTTGTCCAGTGGGTCGGGGTCGGTCGTCAATTTAAATACTGAAAAGGGCGAATTCCAGCACACTGGAG
CTCGGATCTTCCTAGAGCATGGCTACGTAGATAAGTAGCATGGCGGGTTAATCATTAACTACAAGGAACC
CCTAGTGATGGAGTTGGCCACTCCCTCTCTGCGCGCTCGCTCGCTCACTGAGGCCGGGCGACCAAAGGTC
GCCCGACGCCCGGGCTTTGCCCGGGCGGCCTCAGTGAGCGAGCGAGCGCGCAGCTG
Features (pLannotate 1.2.2; 22 found; start..end, strand, type, name):
     69..497     +  rep_origin     f1 ori (sequence partly withheld): f1 bacteriophage origin of replication; arrow indicates direction of (+) strand synthesis
    550..654     +  promoter       AmpR promoter: bla
    655..1515    +  CDS            AmpR: β-lactamase; bla; confers resistance to ampicillin, carbenicillin, and related antibiotics
   1686..2274    +  rep_origin     ori: high-copy-number ColE1/pMB1/pBR322/pUC origin of replication
   2457..2513    +  CDS            lacI (fragment): lac repressor; lacI; The lac repressor binds to the lac operator to inhibit transcription in E. coli. This inhibition can be relieved by adding lactose or isopropyl-β-D-thiogalactopyranoside (IPTG).
   2507..2640    -  repeat_region  AAV2 ITR: inverted terminal repeat of adeno-associated virus serotype 2 inverted
   2711..2779    +  CDS            large T antigen (fragment): large T antigen from SV40 (simian virus 40)
   2802..2923    +  polyA_signal   SV40 poly(A) signal: SV40 polyadenylation signal
   3001..3589    -  misc_feature   WPRE: woodchuck hepatitis virus posttranscriptional regulatory element
   3661..3694    -  protein_bind   loxP: Cre-mediated recombination occurs in the 8-bp core sequence (GCATACAT). Cre recombinase
   3765..3798    -  protein_bind   lox2272: Cre-mediated recombination occurs in the 8-bp core sequence (GGATACTT). lox2272 sites are compatible with each other, but incompatible with loxP or loxN sites (Lee and Saito, 1988). Cre recombinase
   3841..4161    +  CDS            atpC (fragment): ATPE_GEOKA - Experimental evidence at protein level: Swiss-Prot protein existence level 1. Produces ATP from ADP in the presence of a proton gradient across the membrane. From Geobacillus kaustophilus (strain HTA426).
   4174..4893    +  CDS            cEGFP: cEGFP is a basic (constitutively fluorescent) green fluorescent protein published in 2008, derived from Aequorea victoria.
   4906..4977    +  CDS            atpC (fragment): ATPE_BACP3 - Experimental evidence at protein level: Swiss-Prot protein existence level 1. Produces ATP from ADP in the presence of a proton gradient across the membrane. From Bacillus sp. (strain PS3).
   5002..5025    +  CDS            PDGFRβ TM domain (fragment): transmembrane domain from platelet derived growth factor receptor beta
   5029..5739    +  CDS            mRuby3: mRuby3 is a basic (constitutively fluorescent) red fluorescent protein published in 2016, derived from Entacmaea quadricolor. It has low acid sensitivity.
   5755..5788    +  protein_bind   loxP: Cre-mediated recombination occurs in the 8-bp core sequence (GCATACAT). Cre recombinase
   5851..5884    +  protein_bind   lox2272: Cre-mediated recombination occurs in the 8-bp core sequence (GGATACTT). lox2272 sites are compatible with each other, but incompatible with loxP or loxN sites (Lee and Saito, 1988). Cre recombinase
   5897..6029    -  intron         chimeric intron: chimera between introns from human β-globin and immunoglobulin heavy chain genes
   6122..6519    -  promoter       hSyn promoter (fragment): human synapsin I promoter; confers neuron-specific expression (Kügler et al., 2003)
   6622..6754    +  repeat_region  AAV2 ITR (fragment): inverted terminal repeat of adeno-associated virus serotype 2 inverted
   6749..64      +  CDS            lacZα (fragment) (across the origin): LacZα fragment of β-galactosidase; lacZ fragment
