[The description below was written by a language model from this plasmid's Addgene catalogue record and pLannotate feature annotations shown in this document.]
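Description:
pAAV.SynFLEX.(cyto).iATPSnFR2.S29W.A95K.mRuby3 is an AAV transfer plasmid for Cre-dependent, neuron-specific expression of a cytosolic fluorescent ATP sensor. The bacterial portion carries an ampicillin resistance gene (β-lactamase with its own promoter), a ColE1/pUC-type origin and an f1 origin. The feature table describes the origin as high-copy, whereas the catalogue lists the plasmid as low copy and specifies a recombination-stabilising host strain, a usual precaution for protecting the repeat-rich AAV2 inverted terminal repeats. The two ITRs flank the expression cassette and define the segment that is packaged into recombinant AAV particles.

Within the ITRs, the transcription unit runs on the minus strand of the annotated sequence. It consists of a human synapsin I promoter, a chimeric intron, the floxed payload, a WPRE to enhance transcript stability and expression, and a polyadenylation region annotated as an SV40 poly(A) signal. The coding sequence lies on the opposite strand to the promoter and is bracketed by paired loxP and lox2272 sites in a FLEX (double-inverted) arrangement. The insert is therefore antisense and silent until Cre recombinase inverts it and locks it into the sense orientation.

The payload is iATPSnFR2, in which a GFP-derived fluorescent domain (annotated as cEGFP) is inserted between fragments of the bacterial F-type ATPase epsilon subunit (atpC), which acts as the ATP-binding module. This version carries the S29W and A95K substitutions. It is fused to mRuby3, a red protein that does not respond to ATP and so can serve as a reference signal for normalising the green signal. A very short match to the PDGFRβ transmembrane domain sits between the sensor and mRuby3; given the "cyto" designation, it is probably only linker remnant. The catalogue lists mouse as the insert species, although the annotated parts are of bacterial, jellyfish and sea anemone origin. The construct is suited to imaging intracellular ATP in Cre-defined neuronal populations.
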