Addgene plasmid #244911: pAAV.SynFLEX.(cyto).iATPSnFR2.S29W.A95K.mRuby3
Purpose: iATPSnFR2.S29W.A95K variant with non-responsive mRuby3
Depositing lab: Tim Brown & HHMI-JRC Tool Translation Team. Depositing organization: HHMI, Janelia Research Campus. Publication: iATPSnFR2: A high-dynamic-range fluorescent sensor for monitoring intracellular ATP. Marvin JS, Kokotos AC, Kumar M, Pulido C, Tkachuk AN, Yao JS, Brown TA, Ryan TA. Proc Natl Acad Sci U S A. 2024 May 21;121(21):e2314604121. doi: 10.1073/pnas.2314604121. Epub 2024 May 15. PubMed 38748581.
Backbone
  Vector backbone: pAAV
  Vector type: AAV
Growth in bacteria
  Bacterial resistance: Ampicillin, 100 μg/mL
  Growth temperature: 30°C
  Growth strain: NEB Stable
  Copy number: Low Copy
Gene/Insert
  Gene/Insert name: iATPSnFR2.S29W.A95K.mRuby3
  Species: M. musculus (mouse)
  Mutation: S29W.A95K
  Cloning method: Restriction Enzyme; 5′ cloning site Unknown (unknown if destroyed)
Terms and licenses: Academic/Nonprofit Terms; Industry Terms: Not Available to Industry
How to cite: pAAV.SynFLEX.(cyto).iATPSnFR2.S29W.A95K.mRuby3 was a gift from Tim Brown & HHMI-JRC Tool Translation Team (Addgene plasmid # 244911 ; http://n2t.net/addgene:244911 ; RRID:Addgene_244911)
